>Addgene plasmid #222225 | pSCL194 | addgene full sequence | sequence record 439276 | Addgene NGS Result
GTACCAACGATGTTCCCTCCACCAAAGGTGTTCTTATGTAGTGACACCGATTATTTAAAGCTGCAGCATA
CGATATATATACATGTGTATATATGTATACCTATGAATGTCAGTAAGTATGTATACGAACAGTATGATAC
TGAAGATGACAAGGTAATGCATCATTCTATACGTGTCATTCTGAACGAGGCGCGCTTTCCTTTTTTCTTT
TTGCTTTTTCTTTTTTTTTCTCTTGAACTCGACGGATCTATGCGGTGTGAAATACCGCACAGATGCGTAA
GGAGAAAATACCGCATCAGGAAATTGTAAGCGTTAATATTTTGTTAAAATTCGCGTTAAATTTTTGTTAA
ATCAGCTCATTTTTTAACCAATAGGCCGAAATCGGCAAAATCCCTTATAAATCAAAAGAATAGACCGAGA
TAGGGT
[37 nt withheld, positions 427-463]
AAAGAACGTGGACTCCAACGTCAAAGG
[49 nt withheld, positions 491-539]
T
[91 nt withheld, positions 541-631]
G
[124 nt withheld, positions 633-756]
CCATTCGCCATTCAGGCTGCGCAACTGTTGGGAAGGGCGATCGGTGCGGGCCTCTTCGCTATTACGCCAG
CTGGCGAAAGGGGGATGTGCTGCAAGGCGATTAAGTTGGGTAACGCCAGGGTTTTCCCAGTCACGACGTT
GTAAAACGACGGCCAGTGAGCGCGCGTAATACGACTCACTATAGGGCGAATTGCATATCTTTCCATAGAT
TTTCAATTTTTGATGTCTCCATGGTGGTACAGAGAACTTGTAAACAATTCGGTCCCTACATGTGAGGAAA
TTCGCTGTGACACTTTTATCACTGAACTCCAAATTTAAAAAATAGCATAAAATTCGTTATACAGCAAATC
TATGTGTTGCAATTAAGAACTAAAAGATATAGAGTGCATATTTTCAAGAAGGATAGTAAGCTGGCAAATC
AAGTCTTAGCCTTGTTCAATGGGTTCTTACCGTACTTCTTTTCCAACTTAGAGATGTAGGTAATCAATCT
TCTGTGGGACTTAGAATCAACGGACAAGATGAAAGACAACCAACCTCTAACATGTTCGATTTCGGAGGAT
TTACCGCAGAAAATATGGTGGATCTTGGCTCTGATTTCTTTGTACTTTTCTCTACCAATACCAACCTTTT
CTTGGGAGATAACCAAACCGGTAACTTTTCTTTGGGATCTTGGACCAGAAATACAGGTCTTTTTGGAGTT
GATGACCAAACCTTCTGATGGAATAATGGAGAACAAGAAGTCTCTGGCCTTAACAACTTTCTTCATAGAT
TGAGCAGACAAGGTCAAGTCATCAGCGTATCTAGTGTATATCAAACCTCTAGAACCAGCATAACCTTGAA
TTCTGTAGTCCAACTTGGAGCAAATCAAGTTAGCCAATTTTGGAGAAGATGGAGCACCTTGTGGCAACAA
GTTCTTGTAGCAGCAAATCTTGGTCAAAACAGAGGAGATCAATCTGTTGTAACCCAAAGAATGGAAAACA
CCGAAAACCTTGTTAGCAGTCAAAGATGGGAAGAAATCTTCCAAGTCGATGTTCAAAATGAAGTTGGCAC
CAATATGTGGAGTGGCATTGTTCAAGATGGATTGGTGCTTTTCAAAACCGATAGAAAATGGGGAGGAGGA
TAACTTGTCCAAGATGTTTCTCAAAACCCAACCTTGTAAAGCCTTCAATTCTCTGGATGGTTGGTAGATA
GTTCTCATTCTCTTTTCTGGACCCTTCTTTTCAACAGTGTAGATTCTGTATCTGAAATCGGCGGTGTAGA
TCAATAATCTCAAGGTTTCAACAGAAATTCTGGTAGCCTTAGACATATCGTGCAAGTTGTTCATGACTGG
CAAACCCAAATTTCTCAATCTGAAGGTGTTCAAGTATTCAGCGGACTTGACCTTTCTTTTCTTCTTTGGT
GGCATTTATATTGAATTTTCAAAAATTCTTACTTTTTTTTTGGATGGACGCAAAGAAGTTTAATAATCAT
ATTACATGGCATTACCACCATATACATATCCATATCTAATCTTACTTATATGTTGTGGAAATGTAAAGAG
CCCCATTATCTTAGCCTAAAAAAACCTTCTCTTTGGAACTTTCAGTAATACGCTTAACTGCTCATTGCTA
TATTGAAGTACGGATTAGAAGCCGCCGAGCGGGCGACAGCCCTCCGACGGAAGACTCTCCTCCGTGCGTC
CTCGTCTTCACCGGTCGCGTTCCTGAAACGCAGATGTGCCTCGCGCCGCACTGCTCCGAACAATAAAGAT
TCTACAATACTAGCTTTTATGGTTATGAAGAGGAAAAATTGGCAGTAACCTGGCCCCACAAACCTTCAAA
TTAACGAATCAAATTAACAACCATAGGATGATAATGCGATTAGTTTTTTAGCCTTATTTCTGGGGTAATT
AATCAGCGAAGCGATGATTTTTGATCTATTAACAGATATATAAATGGAAAAGCTGCATAACCACTTTAAC
TAATACTTTCAACATTTTCAGTTTGTATTACTTCTTATTCAAATGTCATAAAAGTATCAACAAAAAATTG
TTAATATACCTCTATACTTTAACGTCAAGGAGAAAAAACAACTAGTGGATCCCCCGGGAAAAAAATGGAC
AAGAAGTACTCCATTGGGCTCGATATCGGCACAAACAGCGTCGGTTGGGCCGTCATTACGGACGAGTACA
AGGTGCCGAGCAAAAAATTCAAAGTTCTGGGCAATACCGATCGCCACAGCATAAAGAAGAACCTCATTGG
CGCCCTCCTGTTCGACTCCGGGGAGACGGCCGAAGCCACGCGGCTCAAAAGAACAGCACGGCGCAGATAT
ACCCGCAGAAAGAATCGGATCTGCTACCTGCAGGAGATCTTTAGTAATGAGATGGCTAAGGTGGATGACT
CTTTCTTCCATAGGCTGGAGGAGTCCTTTTTGGTGGAGGAGGATAAAAAGCACGAGCGCCACCCAATCTT
TGGCAATATCGTGGACGAGGTGGCGTACCATGAAAAGTACCCAACCATATATCATCTGAGGAAGAAGCTT
GTAGACAGTACTGATAAGGCTGACTTGCGGTTGATCTATCTCGCGCTGGCGCATATGATCAAATTTCGGG
GACACTTCCTCATCGAGGGGGACCTGAACCCAGACAACAGCGATGTCGACAAACTCTTTATCCAACTGGT
TCAGACTTACAATCAGCTTTTCGAAGAGAACCCGATCAACGCATCCGGAGTTGACGCCAAAGCAATCCTG
AGCGCTAGGCTGTCCAAATCCCGGCGGCTCGAAAACCTCATCGCACAGCTCCCTGGGGAGAAGAAGAACG
GCCTGTTTGGTAATCTTATCGCCCTGTCACTCGGGCTGACCCCCAACTTTAAATCTAACTTCGACCTGGC
CGAAGATGCCAAGCTTCAACTGAGCAAAGACACCTACGATGATGATCTCGACAATCTGCTGGCCCAGATC
GGCGACCAGTACGCAGACCTTTTTTTGGCGGCAAAGAACCTGTCAGACGCCATTCTGCTGAGTGATATTC
TGCGAGTGAACACGGAGATCACCAAAGCTCCGCTGAGCGCTAGTATGATCAAGCGCTATGATGAGCACCA
CCAAGACTTGACTTTGCTGAAGGCCCTTGTCAGACAGCAACTGCCTGAGAAGTACAAGGAAATTTTCTTC
GATCAGTCTAAAAATGGCTACGCCGGATACATTGACGGCGGAGCAAGCCAGGAGGAATTTTACAAATTTA
TTAAGCCCATCTTGGAAAAAATGGACGGCACCGAGGAGCTGCTGGTAAAGCTTAACAGAGAAGATCTGTT
GCGCAAACAGCGCACTTTCGACAATGGAAGCATCCCCCACCAGATTCACCTGGGCGAACTGCACGCTATC
CTCAGGCGGCAAGAGGATTTCTACCCCTTTTTGAAAGATAACAGGGAAAAGATTGAGAAAATCCTCACAT
TTCGGATACCCTACTATGTAGGCCCCCTCGCCCGGGGAAATTCCAGATTCGCGTGGATGACTCGCAAATC
AGAAGAGACCATCACTCCCTGGAACTTCGAGGAAGTCGTGGATAAGGGGGCCTCTGCCCAGTCCTTCATC
GAAAGGATGACTAACTTTGATAAAAATCTGCCTAACGAAAAGGTGCTTCCTAAACACTCTCTGCTGTACG
AGTACTTCACAGTTTATAACGAGCTCACCAAGGTCAAATACGTCACAGAAGGGATGAGAAAGCCAGCATT
CCTGTCTGGAGAGCAGAAGAAAGCTATCGTGGACCTCCTCTTCAAGACGAACCGGAAAGTTACCGTGAAA
CAGCTCAAAGAAGACTATTTCAAAAAGATTGAATGTTTCGACTCTGTTGAAATCAGCGGAGTGGAGGATC
GCTTCAACGCATCCCTGGGAACGTATCACGATCTCCTGAAAATCATTAAAGACAAGGACTTCCTGGACAA
TGAGGAGAACGAGGACATTCTTGAGGACATTGTCCTCACCCTTACGTTGTTTGAAGATAGGGAGATGATT
GAAGAACGCTTGAAAACTTACGCTCATCTCTTCGACGACAAAGTCATGAAACAGCTCAAGAGGCGCCGAT
ATACAGGATGGGGGCGGCTGTCAAGAAAACTGATCAATGGGATCCGAGACAAGCAGAGTGGAAAGACAAT
CCTGGATTTTCTTAAGTCCGATGGATTTGCCAACCGGAACTTCATGCAGTTGATCCATGATGACTCTCTC
ACCTTTAAGGAGGACATCCAGAAAGCACAAGTTTCTGGCCAGGGGGACAGTCTTCACGAGCACATCGCTA
ATCTTGCAGGTAGCCCAGCTATCAAAAAGGGAATACTGCAGACCGTTAAGGTCGTGGATGAACTCGTCAA
AGTAATGGGAAGGCATAAGCCCGAGAATATCGTTATCGAGATGGCCCGAGAGAACCAAACTACCCAGAAG
GGACAGAAGAACAGTAGGGAAAGGATGAAGAGGATTGAAGAGGGTATAAAAGAACTGGGGTCCCAAATCC
TTAAGGAACACCCAGTTGAAAACACCCAGCTTCAGAATGAGAAGCTCTACCTGTACTACCTGCAGAACGG
CAGGGACATGTACGTGGATCAGGAACTGGACATCAATCGGCTCTCCGACTACGACGTGGATCATATCGTG
CCCCAGTCTTTTCTCAAAGATGATTCTATTGATAATAAAGTGTTGACAAGATCCGATAAAAATAGAGGGA
AGAGTGATAACGTCCCCTCAGAAGAAGTTGTCAAGAAAATGAAAAATTATTGGCGGCAGCTGCTGAACGC
CAAACTGATCACACAACGGAAGTTCGATAATCTGACTAAGGCTGAACGAGGTGGCCTGTCTGAGTTGGAT
AAAGCCGGCTTCATCAAAAGGCAGCTTGTTGAGACACGCCAGATCACCAAGCACGTGGCCCAAATTCTCG
ATTCACGCATGAACACCAAGTACGATGAAAATGACAAACTGATTCGAGAGGTGAAAGTTATTACTCTGAA
GTCTAAGCTGGTCTCAGATTTCAGAAAGGACTTTCAGTTTTATAAGGTGAGAGAGATCAACAATTACCAC
CATGCGCATGATGCCTACCTGAATGCAGTGGTAGGCACTGCACTTATCAAAAAATATCCCAAGCTTGAAT
CTGAATTTGTTTACGGAGACTATAAAGTGTACGATGTTAGGAAAATGATCGCAAAGTCTGAGCAGGAAAT
AGGCAAGGCCACCGCTAAGTACTTCTTTTACAGCAATATTATGAATTTTTTCAAGACCGAGATTACACTG
GCCAATGGAGAGATTCGGAAGCGACCACTTATCGAAACAAACGGAGAAACAGGAGAAATCGTGTGGGACA
AGGGTAGGGATTTCGCGACAGTCCGGAAGGTCCTGTCCATGCCGCAGGTGAACATCGTTAAAAAGACCGA
AGTACAGACCGGAGGCTTCTCCAAGGAAAGTATCCTCCCGAAAAGGAACAGCGACAAGCTGATCGCACGC
AAAAAAGATTGGGACCCCAAGAAATACGGCGGATTCGATTCTCCTACAGTCGCTTACAGTGTACTGGTTG
TGGCCAAAGTGGAGAAAGGGAAGTCTAAAAAACTCAAAAGCGTCAAGGAACTGCTGGGCATCACAATCAT
GGAGCGATCAAGCTTCGAAAAAAACCCCATCGACTTTCTCGAGGCGAAAGGATATAAAGAGGTCAAAAAA
GACCTCATCATTAAGCTTCCCAAGTACTCTCTCTTTGAGCTTGAAAACGGCCGGAAACGAATGCTCGCTA
GTGCGGGCGAGCTGCAGAAAGGTAACGAGCTGGCACTGCCCTCTAAATACGTTAATTTCTTGTATCTGGC
CAGCCACTATGAAAAGCTCAAAGGGTCTCCCGAAGATAATGAGCAGAAGCAGCTGTTCGTGGAACAACAC
AAACACTACCTTGATGAGATCATCGAGCAAATAAGCGAATTCTCCAAAAGAGTGATCCTCGCCGACGCTA
ACCTCGATAAGGTGCTTTCTGCTTACAATAAGCACAGGGATAAGCCCATCAGGGAGCAGGCAGAAAACAT
TATCCACTTGTTTACTCTGACCAACTTGGGCGCGCCTGCAGCCTTCAAGTACTTCGACACCACCATAGAC
AGAAAGCGGTACACCTCTACAAAGGAGGTCCTGGACGCCACACTGATTCATCAGTCAATTACGGGGCTCT
ATGAAACAAGAATCGACCTCTCTCAGCTCGGTGGAGACAGCAGGGCTGACCCCAAGAAGAAGAGGAAGGT
GTGATCTCTTCTCGAGTCATGTAATTAGTTATGTCACGCTTACATTCACGCCCTCCCCCCACATCCGCTC
TAACCGAAAAGGAAGGAGTTAGACAACCTGAAGTCTAGGTCCCTATTTATTTTTTTATAGTTATGTTAGT
ATTAAGAACGTTATTTATATTTCAAATTTTTCTTTTTTTTCTGTACAGACGCGTGTACGCATGTAACATT
ATACTGAAAACCTTGCTTGAGAAGGTTTTGGGACGCTCGAAGGCTTTAATTTCACCGCGGTGGAGCTCCA
GCTTTTGTTCCCTTTAGTGAGGGTTAATTGCGCGCTTGGCGTAATCATGGTCATAGCTGTTTCCTGTGTG
AAATTGTTATCCGCTCACAATTCCACACAACATACGAGCCGGAAGCATAAAGTGTAAAGCCTGGGGTGCC
TAATGAGTGAGCTAACTCACATTAATTGCGTTGCGCTCACTGCCCGCTTTCCAGTCGGGAAACCTGTCGT
GCCAGCTGCATTAATGAATCGGCCAACGCGCGGGGAGAGGCGGTTTGCGTATTGGGCGCTCTTCCGCTTC
CTCGCTCACTGACTCGCTGCGCTCGGTCGTTCGGCTGCGGCGAGCGGTATCAGCTCACTCAAAGGCGGTA
ATACGGTTATCCACAGAATCAGGGGATAACGCAGGAAAGAACATGTGAGCAAAAGGCCAGCAAAAGGCCA
GGAACCGTAAAAAGGCCGCGTTGCTGGCGTTTTTCCATAGGCTCCGCCCCCCTGACGAGCATCACAAAAA
TCGACGCTCAAGTCAGAGGTGGCGAAACCCGACAGGACTATAAAGATACCAGGCGTTTCCCCCTGGAAGC
TCCCTCGTGCGCTCTCCTGTTCCGACCCTGCCGCTTACCGGATACCTGTCCGCCTTTCTCCCTTCGGGAA
GCGTGGCGCTTTCTCATAGCTCACGCTGTAGGTATCTCAGTTCGGTGTAGGTCGTTCGCTCCAAGCTGGG
CTGTGTGCACGAACCCCCCGTTCAGCCCGACCGCTGCGCCTTATCCGGTAACTATCGTCTTGAGTCCAAC
CCGGTAAGACACGACTTATCGCCACTGGCAGCAGCCACTGGTAACAGGATTAGCAGAGCGAGGTATGTAG
GCGGTGCTACAGAGTTCTTGAAGTGGTGGCCTAACTACGGCTACACTAGAAGAACAGTATTTGGTATCTG
CGCTCTGCTGAAGCCAGTTACCTTCGGAAAAAGAGTTGGTAGCTCTTGATCCGGCAAACAAACCACCGCT
GGTAGCGGTGGTTTTTTTGTTTGCAAGCAGCAGATTACGCGCAGAAAAAAAGGATCTCAAGAAGATCCTT
TGATCTTTTCTACGGGGTCTGACGCTCAGTGGAACGAAAACTCACGTTAAGGGATTTTGGTCATGAGATT
ATCAAAAAGGATCTTCACCTAGATCCTTTTAAATTAAAAATGAAGTTTTAAATCAATCTAAAGTATATAT
GAGTAAACTTGGTCTGACAGTTACCAATGCTTAATCAGTGAGGCACCTATCTCAGCGATCTGTCTATTTC
GTTCATCCATAGTTGCCTGACTCCCCGTCGTGTAGATAACTACGATACGGGAGGGCTTACCATCTGGCCC
CAGTGCTGCAATGATACCGCGAGACCCACGCTCACCGGCTCCAGATTTATCAGCAATAAACCAGCCAGCC
GGAAGGGCCGAGCGCAGAAGTGGTCCTGCAACTTTATCCGCCTCCATCCAGTCTATTAATTGTTGCCGGG
AAGCTAGAGTAAGTAGTTCGCCAGTTAATAGTTTGCGCAACGTTGTTGCCATTGCTACAGGCATCGTGGT
GTCACGCTCGTCGTTTGGTATGGCTTCATTCAGCTCCGGTTCCCAACGATCAAGGCGAGTTACATGATCC
CCCATGTTGTGCAAAAAAGCGGTTAGCTCCTTCGGTCCTCCGATCGTTGTCAGAAGTAAGTTGGCCGCAG
TGTTATCACTCATGGTTATGGCAGCACTGCATAATTCTCTTACTGTCATGCCATCCGTAAGATGCTTTTC
TGTGACTGGTGAGTACTCAACCAAGTCATTCTGAGAATAGTGTATGCGGCGACCGAGTTGCTCTTGCCCG
GCGTCAATACGGGATAATACCGCGCCACATAGCAGAACTTTAAAAGTGCTCATCATTGGAAAACGTTCTT
CGGGGCGAAAACTCTCAAGGATCTTACCGCTGTTGAGATCCAGTTCGATGTAACCCACTCGTGCACCCAA
CTGATCTTCAGCATCTTTTACTTTCACCAGCGTTTCTGGGTGAGCAAAAACAGGAAGGCAAAATGCCGCA
AAAAAGGGAATAAGGGCGACACGGAAATGTTGAATACTCATACTCTTCCTTTTTCAATATTATTGAAGCA
TTTATCAGGGTTATTGTCTCATGAGCGGATACATATTTGAATGTATTTAGAAAAATAAACAAATAGGGGT
TCCGCGCACATTTCCCCGAAAAGTGCCACCTGACGTACCTCTGACACATGCAGCTCCAGCTAGACTTGTT
TACTTTGTATTTATTAGTATTTGCCTCACATGAGAACACACACTCTCCATCCTGCGTACGCCATCCCCTT
CGATGCGAGTGCGAATCGCGGCGTCTTGGTAGCACGGCAGACTGGCTCACTGGACGAAGAGTGCATCCGA
GAACCAGAAACAAGCAACGTTCCAGTGAGTTGTTCCACACATCCTTTAAAGTTTAGCGTATAGAAAATTC
GAGACCGGAGACGGTCACAGCTTGTACGTCTAAGAAACCATTATTATCATGACATTAACCTATAAAAATA
GGCGTATCACGAGGCCCTTTCGTCTCGCGCGTTTCGGTGATGACGGTGAAAACCTCTGACACATGCAGCT
CCCGGAGACGGTCACAGCTTGTCTGTAAGCGGATGCCGGGAGCAGACAAGCCCGTCAGGGCGCGTCAGCG
GGTGTTGGCGGGTGTCGGGGCTGGCTTAACTATGCGGCATCAGAGCAGATTGTACTGAGAGTGCACCATA
AATTCCCGTTTTAAGAGCTTGGTGAGCGCTAGGAGTCACTGCCAGGTATCGTTTGAACACGGCATTAGTC
AGGGAAGTCATAACACAGTCCTTTCCCGCAATTTTCTTTTTCTATTACTCTTGGCCTCCTCTAGTACACT
CTATATTTTTTTATGCCTCGGTAATGATTTTCATTTTTTTTTTTCCACCTAGCGGATGACTCTTTTTTTT
TCTTAGCGATTGGCATTATCACATAATGAATTATACATTATATAAAGTAATGTGATTTCTTCGAAGAATA
TACTAAAAAATGAGCAGGCAAGATAAACGAAGGCAAAGATGACAGAGCAGAAAGCCCTAGTAAAGCGTAT
TACAAATGAAACCAAGATTCAGATTGCGATCTCTTTAAAGGGTGGTCCCCTAGCGATAGAGCACTCGATC
TTCCCAGAAAAAGAGGCAGAAGCAGTAGCAGAACAGGCCACACAATCGCAAGTGATTAACGTCCACACAG
GTATAGGGTTTCTGGACCATATGATACATGCTCTGGCCAAGCATTCCGGCTGGTCGCTAATCGTTGAGTG
CATTGGTGACTTACACATAGACGACCATCACACCACTGAAGACTGCGGGATTGCTCTCGGTCAAGCTTTT
AAAGAGGCCCTAGGGGCCGTGCGTGGAGTAAAAAGGTTTGGATCAGGATTTGCGCCTTTGGATGAGGCAC
TTTCCAGAGCGGTGGTAGATCTTTCGAACAGGCCGTACGCAGTTGTCGAACTTGGTTTGCAAAGGGAGAA
AGTAGGAGATCTCTCTTGCGAGATGATCCCGCATTTTCTTGAAAGCTTTGCAGAGGCTAGCAGAATTACC
CTCCACGTTGATTGTCTGCGAGGCAAGAATGATCATCACCGTAGTGAGAGTGCGTTCAAGGCTCTTGCGG
TTGCCATAAGAGAAGCCACCTCGCCCAATG
Features (pLannotate 1.2.2; 22 found; start..end, strand, type, name):
    249..300     +  misc_feature   bom (fragment): basis of mobility region from pBR322
    328..756     -  rep_origin     f1 ori (sequence partly withheld): f1 bacteriophage origin of replication; arrow indicates direction of (+) strand synthesis
    760..915     -  CDS            lacZα (fragment): LacZα fragment of β-galactosidase; lacZ fragment
    923..941     +  promoter       T7 promoter: promoter for bacteriophage T7 RNA polymerase
   1178..2134    -  CDS            RT86_ECOLX: Protein predicted: Swiss-Prot protein existence level 4. Participates in the synthesis of a msDNA (a branched RNA linked by a 2',5'-phosphodiester linkage to a single-stranded DNA) of unknown function. The retron transcript serves as primer and template to the reaction, and codes for the RT. From Escherichia coli.
   2173..2825    +  promoter       GAL1,10 promoter: GAL1 and GAL10 genes of S. cerevisiae; divergent inducible promoter, regulated by Gal4
   2826..2844    +  misc_feature   MCS (fragment): pBluescript multiple cloning site
   2851..6954    +  CDS            cas9: CAS9_STRP1 - Also known as csn1 From Streptococcus pyogenes serotype M1.
   7049..7238    +  terminator     CYC1 terminator: S. cerevisiae CYC1; transcription terminator for CYC1
   7277..7295    -  promoter       T3 promoter: promoter for bacteriophage T3 RNA polymerase
   7338..7360    -  protein_bind   lac operator (fragment): The lac repressor binds to the lac operator to inhibit transcription in E. coli. This inhibition can be relieved by adding lactose or isopropyl-β-D-thiogalactopyranoside (IPTG). lac repressor encoded by lacI
   7364..7394    -  promoter       lac promoter: promoter for the E. coli lac operon
   7409..7430    -  protein_bind   CAP binding site: CAP binding activates transcription in the presence of cAMP. E. coli catabolite activator protein
   7443..7535    -  CDS            lacI (fragment): lac repressor; lacI; The lac repressor binds to the lac operator to inhibit transcription in E. coli. This inhibition can be relieved by adding lactose or isopropyl-β-D-thiogalactopyranoside (IPTG).
   7718..8306    -  rep_origin     ori: high-copy-number ColE1/pMB1/pBR322/pUC origin of replication
   8477..9337    -  CDS            AmpR: β-lactamase; bla; confers resistance to ampicillin, carbenicillin, and related antibiotics
   9338..9442    -  promoter       AmpR promoter: bla
   9810..9845    +  CDS            rop (fragment): Rop protein, which maintains plasmids at low copy number; rop
   9947..9996    +  misc_feature   bom (fragment): basis of mobility region from pBR322
   9997..10077   -  CDS            MRM1 (fragment): MRM1_YEAST - Also known as PET56 From Saccharomyces cerevisiae (strain ATCC 204508 / S288c) (Baker's yeast).
  10127..10314   +  promoter       HIS3 promoter: S. cerevisiae HIS3
  10315..41      +  CDS            HIS3 (across the origin): imidazoleglycerol-phosphate dehydratase, required for histidine biosynthesis; S. cerevisiae HIS3; yeast auxotrophic marker
