[The description below was written by a language model from this plasmid's Addgene catalogue record and pLannotate feature annotations shown in this document.]
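Description:
pSCL194 is a 10.9 kb yeast expression and CRISPR plasmid built on the pZS.157 backbone and designed to place retron-editing components at the HIS3 locus of Saccharomyces cerevisiae. The annotated features show no yeast replication origin (no 2μ or CEN/ARS element). This fits an integrating design in which the HIS3 promoter and coding sequence, together with a flanking fragment of the neighbouring MRM1/PET56 gene, provide both homology to the chromosomal locus and a histidine auxotrophic marker. In E. coli the plasmid is maintained through a high-copy ColE1/pUC-type origin and selected with ampicillin via the bla gene. An f1 origin, lacZα and lac regulatory remnants, and T7 and T3 promoters are carried over from the pBluescript-like cloning backbone.

The payload is organised around the divergent, galactose-inducible GAL1,10 promoter, which is regulated by Gal4. In one direction it drives Streptococcus pyogenes Cas9, followed by the CYC1 terminator. In the other it drives the reverse transcriptase of the E. coli retron Eco1 (Ec86), the enzyme that copies a retron noncoding RNA into single-stranded msDNA. In retron-based editing, that reverse-transcribed DNA serves as a repair donor while Cas9 cuts the target, so one inducible promoter supplies both protein activities. The insert name also lists "site 1", presumably a target site for editing, but the feature table does not annotate it and the record does not define its sequence or position. No retron ncRNA or guide RNA cassette is annotated either, so these may be supplied from a separate construct. The associated work concerns high-throughput variant libraries used to derive design rules for retron gene editors.
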