Addgene plasmid #222225: pSCL194
Purpose: Expresses site 1/Cas9/Eco1 RT in HIS3 locus.
Depositing lab: Seth Shipman. Depositing organization: J. David Gladstone Institutes. Publication: High throughput variant libraries and machine learning yield design rules for retron gene editors. Crawford KD, Khan AG, Lopez SC, Goodarzi H, Shipman SL. Nucleic Acids Res. 2025 Jan 11;53(2):gkae1199. doi: 10.1093/nar/gkae1199. PubMed 39658047.
Backbone
  Vector backbone: pZS.157
  Vector type: Yeast Expression, CRISPR
Growth in bacteria
  Bacterial resistance: Ampicillin, 100 μg/mL
  Growth temperature: 37°C
  Growth strain: DH5alpha
  Copy number: High Copy
Gene/Insert
  Gene/Insert name: site 1/Cas9/Eco1 RT
  Species: S. cerevisiae (budding yeast)
  Cloning method: Gibson Cloning
Terms and licenses: Academic/Nonprofit Terms; Industry Terms: Not Available to Industry
Depositor comments: Please visit https://doi.org/10.1101/2024.07.08.602561 for bioRxiv preprint.
How to cite: pSCL194 was a gift from Seth Shipman (Addgene plasmid # 222225 ; http://n2t.net/addgene:222225 ; RRID:Addgene_222225)
